Addgene plasmid #220867: lentiGuideB3GNT5-neo
Purpose: encodes CRISPR sgRNA targeting human B3GNT5
Depositing lab: Jennifer Kohler. Depositing organization: University of Texas Southwestern Medical Center. Publication: Fucosylated glycoproteins and fucosylated glycolipids play opposing roles in cholera intoxication. Ghorashi AC, Boucher A, Archer-Hartmann SA, Murray NB, Konada RSR, Zhang X, Xing C, Azadi P, Yrlid U, Kohler JJ. bioRxiv [Preprint]. 2023 Aug 3:2023.08.02.551727. doi: 10.1101/2023.08.02.551727. PubMed 37577488.
Backbone
  Vector backbone: lentiGuide-neo
  Vector type: Lentiviral
  Selectable markers: Neomycin (select with G418)
Growth in bacteria
  Bacterial resistance: Ampicillin, 100 μg/mL
  Growth temperature: 37°C
  Growth strain: NEB Stable
  Copy number: Unknown
Gene/Insert
  Gene/Insert name: B3GNT5
  gRNA/shRNA sequence: GGATTGGTCGTGTTCATCG
  Species: H. sapiens (human)
  Entrez Gene: B3GNT5 (a.k.a. B3GN-T5, beta3Gn-T5)
Terms and licenses: Academic/Nonprofit Terms; Industry Terms: Not Available to Industry
Depositor comments: Please visit https://doi.org/10.1101/2023.08.02.551727 for bioRxiv preprint.
How to cite: lentiGuideB3GNT5-neo was a gift from Jennifer Kohler (Addgene plasmid # 220867 ; http://n2t.net/addgene:220867 ; RRID:Addgene_220867)
