[The description below was written by a language model from this plasmid's Addgene catalogue record and pLannotate feature annotations shown in this document.]
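Description:
lentiGuideB3GNT5-neo is a lentiviral CRISPR guide-expression plasmid built on the lentiGuide-neo backbone and carrying a single sgRNA directed against human B3GNT5, which encodes a β1,3-N-acetylglucosaminyltransferase (also known as beta3Gn-T5). In the 8.5 kb sequenced record, a human U6 RNA polymerase III promoter sits immediately upstream of the spacer position and the Streptococcus pyogenes Cas9 gRNA scaffold, so the transcript is a complete sgRNA. No Cas9 coding sequence is annotated, so the nuclease must be supplied separately, for example from a Cas9-expressing cell line or a second vector. Downstream, an EF-1α promoter including its intron A drives the neo (aminoglycoside phosphotransferase) gene. This allows transduced mammalian cells to be selected with G418. A WPRE follows to enhance expression of the transcript.

The viral framework has the hallmarks of a third-generation, self-inactivating design. An RSV promoter fused to a truncated HIV-1 5' LTR drives the genomic RNA, followed by the Ψ packaging signal with a partial gag region. The RRE provides Rev-dependent nuclear export, a cPPT/CTS is present, and the 3' LTR is ΔU3. Packaging functions therefore have to be provided in trans to make replication-incompetent particles. In bacteria the plasmid is maintained through a high-copy ColE1/pUC-type origin with ampicillin resistance. The backbone also carries an f1 origin, an SV40 origin and poly(A) signal, and residual lac and T7/T3 promoter elements. The record's purpose and associated publication point to its use in knocking out B3GNT5 in human cells to study how fucosylated glycolipids and glycoproteins contribute to cholera intoxication.
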