Features (pLannotate 1.2.2; 29 found; start..end, strand, type, name):
    116..135     +  misc_feature   cPPT/CTS (fragment): central polypurine tract and central termination sequence of HIV-1
    137..370     +  LTR            3' LTR (ΔU3): self-inactivating 3' long terminal repeat (LTR) from HIV-1
    448..569     +  polyA_signal   SV40 poly(A) signal: SV40 polyadenylation signal
    609..744     +  rep_origin     SV40 ori: SV40 origin of replication
    765..783     -  promoter       T7 promoter: promoter for bacteriophage T7 RNA polymerase
    791..946     +  CDS            lacZα (fragment): LacZα fragment of β-galactosidase; lacZ fragment
    951..1379    +  rep_origin     f1 ori (sequence partly withheld): f1 bacteriophage origin of replication; arrow indicates direction of (+) strand synthesis
   1432..1536    +  promoter       AmpR promoter: bla
   1537..2397    +  CDS            AmpR: β-lactamase; bla; confers resistance to ampicillin, carbenicillin, and related antibiotics
   2568..3156    +  rep_origin     ori: high-copy-number ColE1/pMB1/pBR322/pUC origin of replication
   3339..3431    +  CDS            lacI (fragment): lac repressor; lacI; The lac repressor binds to the lac operator to inhibit transcription in E. coli. This inhibition can be relieved by adding lactose or isopropyl-β-D-thiogalactopyranoside (IPTG).
   3444..3465    +  protein_bind   CAP binding site: CAP binding activates transcription in the presence of cAMP. E. coli catabolite activator protein
   3480..3510    +  promoter       lac promoter: promoter for the E. coli lac operon
   3518..3534    +  protein_bind   lac operator: The lac repressor binds to the lac operator to inhibit transcription in E. coli. This inhibition can be relieved by adding lactose or isopropyl-β-D-thiogalactopyranoside (IPTG). lac repressor encoded by lacI
   3579..3597    +  promoter       T3 promoter: promoter for bacteriophage T3 RNA polymerase
   3625..3851    +  promoter       RSV promoter: Rous sarcoma virus enhancer/promoter
   3852..4032    +  LTR            5' LTR (truncated): truncated 5' long terminal repeat (LTR) from HIV-1
   4079..4204    +  misc_feature   HIV-1 Ψ: packaging signal of human immunodeficiency virus type 1
   4188..4551    +  CDS            HIV-1 gag (fragment): gag protein from human immunodeficiency virus 1; gag
   4697..4930    +  misc_feature   RRE: The Rev response element (RRE) of HIV-1 allows for Rev-dependent mRNA export from the nucleus to the cytoplasm.
   5307..5333    +  CDS            Rev (fragment): human immunodeficiency virus 1 (HIV-1) Rev protein; rev; enhances nuclear export of unspliced and incompletely spliced viral mRNAs
   5337..5577    +  promoter       U6 promoter: RNA polymerase III promoter for human U6 snRNA
   5606..5681    +  misc_RNA       gRNA scaffold: guide RNA scaffold for the Streptococcus pyogenes CRISPR/Cas9 system
   5737..5854    +  misc_feature   cPPT/CTS: central polypurine tract and central termination sequence of HIV-1
   5920..5986    +  CDS            small t antigen (fragment): SV40 (simian virus 40) small t antigen
   6012..6223    +  promoter       EF-1α core promoter: core promoter for human elongation factor EF-1α
   6224..7162    +  intron         EF-1α intron A: intron upstream of the start codon of human EF-1α
   7184..7975    +  CDS            neo: KKA2_KLEPN - Also known as kan, nptII. Experimental evidence at protein level: Swiss-Prot protein existence level 1. Resistance to kanamycin, neomycin, paromomycin, ribostamycin, butirosin and gentamicin B. From Klebsiella pneumoniae.
   7994..65      +  misc_feature   WPRE (across the origin): woodchuck hepatitis virus posttranscriptional regulatory element
>Addgene plasmid #220867 | lentiGuideB3GNT5-neo | addgene full sequence | sequence record 440866 | Addgene NGS Result
GCCTCTTCCGCGTCTTCGCCTTCGCCCTCAGACGAGTCGGATCTCCCTTTGGGCCGCCTCCCCGCGTCGA
CTTTAAGACCAATGACTTACAAGGCAGCTGTAGATCTTAGCCACTTTTTAAAAGAAAAGGGGGGACTGGA
AGGGCTAATTCACTCCCAACGAAGACAAGATCTGCTTTTTGCTTGTACTGGGTCTCTCTGGTTAGACCAG
ATCTGAGCCTGGGAGCTCTCTGGCTAACTAGGGAACCCACTGCTTAAGCCTCAATAAAGCTTGCCTTGAG
TGCTTCAAGTAGTGTGTGCCCGTCTGTTGTGTGACTCTGGTAACTAGAGATCCCTCAGACCCTTTTAGTC
AGTGTGGAAAATCTCTAGCAGTACGTATAGTAGTTCATGTCATCTTATTATTCAGTATTTATAACTTGCA
AAGAAATGAATATCAGAGAGTGAGAGGAACTTGTTTATTGCAGCTTATAATGGTTACAAATAAAGCAATA
GCATCACAAATTTCACAAATAAAGCATTTTTTTCACTGCATTCTAGTTGTGGTTTGTCCAAACTCATCAA
TGTATCTTATCATGTCTGGCTCTAGCTATCCCGCCCCTAACTCCGCCCATCCCGCCCCTAACTCCGCCCA
GTTCCGCCCATTCTCCGCCCCATGGCTGACTAATTTTTTTTATTTATGCAGAGGCCGAGGCCGCCTCGGC
CTCTGAGCTATTCCAGAAGTAGTGAGGAGGCTTTTTTGGAGGCCTAGGGACGTACCCAATTCGCCCTATA
GTGAGTCGTATTACGCGCGCTCACTGGCCGTCGTTTTACAACGTCGTGACTGGGAAAACCCTGGCGTTAC
CCAACTTAATCGCCTTGCAGCACATCCCCCTTTCGCCAGCTGGCGTAATAGCGAAGAGGCCCGCACCGAT
CGCCCTTCCCAACAGTTGCGCAGCCTGAATGGCGAATGGG
[124 nt withheld, positions 951-1074]
C
[91 nt withheld, positions 1076-1166]
A
[49 nt withheld, positions 1168-1216]
CCTTTGACGTTGGAGTCCACGTTCTTT
[37 nt withheld, positions 1244-1280]
ACCCTATCTCGGTCTATTCTTTTGATTTATAAGGGATTTTGCCGATTTCGGCCTATTGGTTAAAAAATGA
GCTGATTTAACAAAAATTTAACGCGAATTTTAACAAAATATTAACGCTTACAATTTAGGTGGCACTTTTC
GGGGAAATGTGCGCGGAACCCCTATTTGTTTATTTTTCTAAATACATTCAAATATGTATCCGCTCATGAG
ACAATAACCCTGATAAATGCTTCAATAATATTGAAAAAGGAAGAGTATGAGTATTCAACATTTCCGTGTC
GCCCTTATTCCCTTTTTTGCGGCATTTTGCCTTCCTGTTTTTGCTCACCCAGAAACGCTGGTGAAAGTAA
AAGATGCTGAAGATCAGTTGGGTGCACGAGTGGGTTACATCGAACTGGATCTCAACAGCGGTAAGATCCT
TGAGAGTTTTCGCCCCGAAGAACGTTTTCCAATGATGAGCACTTTTAAAGTTCTGCTATGTGGCGCGGTA
TTATCCCGTATTGACGCCGGGCAAGAGCAACTCGGTCGCCGCATACACTATTCTCAGAATGACTTGGTTG
AGTACTCACCAGTCACAGAAAAGCATCTTACGGATGGCATGACAGTAAGAGAATTATGCAGTGCTGCCAT
AACCATGAGTGATAACACTGCGGCCAACTTACTTCTGACAACGATCGGAGGACCGAAGGAGCTAACCGCT
TTTTTGCACAACATGGGGGATCATGTAACTCGCCTTGATCGTTGGGAACCGGAGCTGAATGAAGCCATAC
CAAACGACGAGCGTGACACCACGATGCCTGTAGCAATGGCAACAACGTTGCGCAAACTATTAACTGGCGA
ACTACTTACTCTAGCTTCCCGGCAACAATTAATAGACTGGATGGAGGCGGATAAAGTTGCAGGACCACTT
CTGCGCTCGGCCCTTCCGGCTGGCTGGTTTATTGCTGATAAATCTGGAGCCGGTGAGCGTGGGTCTCGCG
GTATCATTGCAGCACTGGGGCCAGATGGTAAGCCCTCCCGTATCGTAGTTATCTACACGACGGGGAGTCA
GGCAACTATGGATGAACGAAATAGACAGATCGCTGAGATAGGTGCCTCACTGATTAAGCATTGGTAACTG
TCAGACCAAGTTTACTCATATATACTTTAGATTGATTTAAAACTTCATTTTTAATTTAAAAGGATCTAGG
TGAAGATCCTTTTTGATAATCTCATGACCAAAATCCCTTAACGTGAGTTTTCGTTCCACTGAGCGTCAGA
CCCCGTAGAAAAGATCAAAGGATCTTCTTGAGATCCTTTTTTTCTGCGCGTAATCTGCTGCTTGCAAACA
AAAAAACCACCGCTACCAGCGGTGGTTTGTTTGCCGGATCAAGAGCTACCAACTCTTTTTCCGAAGGTAA
CTGGCTTCAGCAGAGCGCAGATACCAAATACTGTTCTTCTAGTGTAGCCGTAGTTAGGCCACCACTTCAA
GAACTCTGTAGCACCGCCTACATACCTCGCTCTGCTAATCCTGTTACCAGTGGCTGCTGCCAGTGGCGAT
AAGTCGTGTCTTACCGGGTTGGACTCAAGACGATAGTTACCGGATAAGGCGCAGCGGTCGGGCTGAACGG
GGGGTTCGTGCACACAGCCCAGCTTGGAGCGAACGACCTACACCGAACTGAGATACCTACAGCGTGAGCT
ATGAGAAAGCGCCACGCTTCCCGAAGGGAGAAAGGCGGACAGGTATCCGGTAAGCGGCAGGGTCGGAACA
GGAGAGCGCACGAGGGAGCTTCCAGGGGGAAACGCCTGGTATCTTTATAGTCCTGTCGGGTTTCGCCACC
TCTGACTTGAGCGTCGATTTTTGTGATGCTCGTCAGGGGGGCGGAGCCTATGGAAAAACGCCAGCAACGC
GGCCTTTTTACGGTTCCTGGCCTTTTGCTGGCCTTTTGCTCACATGTTCTTTCCTGCGTTATCCCCTGAT
TCTGTGGATAACCGTATTACCGCCTTTGAGTGAGCTGATACCGCTCGCCGCAGCCGAACGACCGAGCGCA
GCGAGTCAGTGAGCGAGGAAGCGGAAGAGCGCCCAATACGCAAACCGCCTCTCCCCGCGCGTTGGCCGAT
TCATTAATGCAGCTGGCACGACAGGTTTCCCGACTGGAAAGCGGGCAGTGAGCGCAACGCAATTAATGTG
AGTTAGCTCACTCATTAGGCACCCCAGGCTTTACACTTTATGCTTCCGGCTCGTATGTTGTGTGGAATTG
TGAGCGGATAACAATTTCACACAGGAAACAGCTATGACCATGATTACGCCAAGCGCGCAATTAACCCTCA
CTAAAGGGAACAAAAGCTGGAGCTGCAAGCTTAATGTAGTCTTATGCAATACTCTTGTAGTCTTGCAACA
TGGTAACGATGAGTTAGCAACATGCCTTACAAGGAGAGAAAAAGCACCGTGCATGCCGATTGGTGGAAGT
AAGGTGGTACGATCGTGCCTTATTAGGAAGGCAACAGACGGGTCTGACATGGATTGGACGAACCACTGAA
TTGCCGCATTGCAGAGATATTGTATTTAAGTGCCTAGCTCGATACATAAACGGGTCTCTCTGGTTAGACC
AGATCTGAGCCTGGGAGCTCTCTGGCTAACTAGGGAACCCACTGCTTAAGCCTCAATAAAGCTTGCCTTG
AGTGCTTCAAGTAGTGTGTGCCCGTCTGTTGTGTGACTCTGGTAACTAGAGATCCCTCAGACCCTTTTAG
TCAGTGTGGAAAATCTCTAGCAGTGGCGCCCGAACAGGGACTTGAAAGCGAAAGGGAAACCAGAGGAGCT
CTCTCGACGCAGGACTCGGCTTGCTGAAGCGCGCACGGCAAGAGGCGAGGGGCGGCGACTGGTGAGTACG
CCAAAAATTTTGACTAGCGGAGGCTAGAAGGAGAGAGATGGGTGCGAGAGCGTCAGTATTAAGCGGGGGA
GAATTAGATCGCGATGGGAAAAAATTCGGTTAAGGCCAGGGGGAAAGAAAAAATATAAATTAAAACATAT
AGTATGGGCAAGCAGGGAGCTAGAACGATTCGCAGTTAATCCTGGCCTGTTAGAAACATCAGAAGGCTGT
AGACAAATACTGGGACAGCTACAACCATCCCTTCAGACAGGATCAGAAGAACTTAGATCATTATATAATA
CAGTAGCAACCCTCTATTGTGTGCATCAAAGGATAGAGATAAAAGACACCAAGGAAGCTTTAGACAAGAT
AGAGGAAGAGCAAAACAAAAGTAAGACCACCGCACAGCAAGCGGCCGCTGATCTTCAGACCTGGAGGAGG
AGATATGAGGGACAATTGGAGAAGTGAATTATATAAATATAAAGTAGTAAAAATTGAACCATTAGGAGTA
GCACCCACCAAGGCAAAGAGAAGAGTGGTGCAGAGAGAAAAAAGAGCAGTGGGAATAGGAGCTTTGTTCC
TTGGGTTCTTGGGAGCAGCAGGAAGCACTATGGGCGCAGCGTCAATGACGCTGACGGTACAGGCCAGACA
ATTATTGTCTGGTATAGTGCAGCAGCAGAACAATTTGCTGAGGGCTATTGAGGCGCAACAGCATCTGTTG
CAACTCACAGTCTGGGGCATCAAGCAGCTCCAGGCAAGAATCCTGGCTGTGGAAAGATACCTAAAGGATC
AACAGCTCCTGGGGATTTGGGGTTGCTCTGGAAAACTCATTTGCACCACTGCTGTGCCTTGGAATGCTAG
TTGGAGTAATAAATCTCTGGAACAGATTTGGAATCACACGACCTGGATGGAGTGGGACAGAGAAATTAAC
AATTACACAAGCTTAATACACTCCTTAATTGAAGAATCGCAAAACCAGCAAGAAAAGAATGAACAAGAAT
TATTGGAATTAGATAAATGGGCAAGTTTGTGGAATTGGTTTAACATAACAAATTGGCTGTGGTATATAAA
ATTATTCATAATGATAGTAGGAGGCTTGGTAGGTTTAAGAATAGTTTTTGCTGTACTTTCTATAGTGAAT
AGAGTTAGGCAGGGATATTCACCATTATCGTTTCAGACCCACCTCCCAACCCCGAGGGGACCCAGAGAGG
GCCTATTTCCCATGATTCCTTCATATTTGCATATACGATACAAGGCTGTTAGAGAGATAATTAGAATTAA
TTTGACTGTAAACACAAAGATATTAGTACAAAATACGTGACGTAGAAAGTAATAATTTCTTGGGTAGTTT
GCAGTTTTAAAATTATGTTTTAAAATGGACTATCATATGCTTACCGTAACTTGAAAGTATTTCGATTTCT
TGGCTTTATATATCTTGTGGAAAGGACGAAACACCGGGATTGGTCGTGTTCATCGGTTTTAGAGCTAGAA
ATAGCAAGTTAAAATAAGGCTAGTCCGTTATCAACTTGAAAAAGTGGCACCGAGTCGGTGCTTTTTTAAG
CTTGGCGTAACTAGATCTTGAGACAAATGGCAGTATTCATCCACAATTTTAAAAGAAAAGGGGGGATTGG
GGGGTACAGTGCAGGGGAAAGAATAGTAGACATAATAGCAACAGACATACAAACTAAAGAATTACAAAAA
CAAATTACAAAAATTCAAAATTTTCGGGTTTATTACAGGGACAGCAGAGATCCACTTTGGCGCCGGCTCG
AGGGGGCCCGGGTGCAAAGATGGATAAAGTTTTAAACAGAGAGGAATCTTTGCAGCTAATGGACCTTCTA
GGTCTTGAAAGGAGTGGGAATTGGCTCCGGTGCCCGTCAGTGGGCAGAGCGCACATCGCCCACAGTCCCC
GAGAAGTTGGGGGGAGGGGTCGGCAATTGATCCGGTGCCTAGAGAAGGTGGCGCGGGGTAAACTGGGAAA
GTGATGTCGTGTACTGGCTCCGCCTTTTTCCCGAGGGTGGGGGAGAACCGTATATAAGTGCAGTAGTCGC
CGTGAACGTTCTTTTTCGCAACGGGTTTGCCGCCAGAACACAGGTAAGTGCCGTGTGTGGTTCCCGCGGG
CCTGGCCTCTTTACGGGTTATGGCCCTTGCGTGCCTTGAATTACTTCCACCTGGCTGCAGTACGTGATTC
TTGATCCCGAGCTTCGGGTTGGAAGTGGGTGGGAGAGTTCGAGGCCTTGCGCTTAAGGAGCCCCTTCGCC
TCGTGCTTGAGTTGAGGCCTGGCCTGGGCGCTGGGGCCGCCGCGTGCGAATCTGGTGGCACCTTCGCGCC
TGTCTCGCTGCTTTCGATAAGTCTCTAGCCATTTAAAATTTTTGATGACCTGCTGCGACGCTTTTTTTCT
GGCAAGATAGTCTTGTAAATGCGGGCCAAGATCTGCACACTGGTATTTCGGTTTTTGGGGCCGCGGGCGG
CGACGGGGCCCGTGCGTCCCAGCGCACATGTTCGGCGAGGCGGGGCCTGCGAGCGCGGCCACCGAGAATC
GGACGGGGGTAGTCTCAAGCTGGCCGGCCTGCTCTGGTGCCTGGCCTCGCGCCGCCGTGTATCGCCCCGC
CCTGGGCGGCAAGGCTGGCCCGGTCGGCACCAGTTGCGTGAGCGGAAAGATGGCCGCTTCCCGGCCCTGC
TGCAGGGAGCTCAAAATGGAGGACGCGGCGCTCGGGAGAGCGGGCGGGTGAGTCACCCACACAAAGGAAA
AGGGCCTTTCCGTCCTCAGCCGTCGCTTCATGTGACTCCACGGAGTACCGGGCGCCGTCCAGGCACCTCG
ATTAGTTCTCGAGCTTTTGGAGTACGTCGTCTTTAGGTTGGGGGGAGGGGTTTTATGCGATGGAGTTTCC
CCACACTGAGTGGGTGGAGACTGAAGTTAGGCCAGCTTGGCACTTGATGTAATTCTCCTTGGAATTTGCC
CTTTTTGAGTTTGGATCTTGGTTCATTCTCAAGCCTCAGACAGTGGTTCAAAGTTTTTTTCTTCCATTTC
AGGTGTCGTGACGTACGGCCACCATGATTGAACAAGATGGATTGCACGCAGGTTCTCCGGCCGCTTGGGT
GGAGAGGCTATTCGGCTATGACTGGGCACAACAGACAATCGGCTGCTCTGATGCCGCCGTGTTCCGGCTG
TCAGCGCAGGGGCGCCCGGTTCTTTTTGTCAAGACCGACCTGTCCGGTGCCCTGAATGAACTGCAGGACG
AGGCAGCGCGGCTATCGTGGCTGGCCACGACGGGCGTTCCTTGCGCAGCTGTGCTCGACGTTGTCACTGA
AGCGGGAAGGGACTGGCTGCTATTGGGCGAAGTGCCGGGGCAGGATCTCCTGTCATCTCACCTTGCTCCT
GCCGAGAAAGTATCCATCATGGCTGATGCAATGCGGCGGCTGCATACGCTTGATCCGGCTACCTGCCCAT
TCGACCACCAAGCGAAACATCGCATCGAGCGAGCACGTACTCGGATGGAAGCCGGTCTTGTCGATCAGGA
TGATCTGGACGAAGAGCATCAGGGGCTCGCGCCAGCCGAACTGTTCGCCAGGCTCAAGGCGCGCATGCCC
GACGGCGAGGATCTCGTCGTGACCCATGGCGATGCCTGCTTGCCGAATATCATGGTGGAAAATGGCCGCT
TTTCTGGATTCATCGACTGTGGCCGGCTGGGTGTGGCGGACCGCTATCAGGACATAGCGTTGGCTACCCG
TGATATTGCTGAAGAGCTTGGCGGCGAATGGGCTGACCGCTTCCTCGTGCTTTACGGTATCGCCGCTCCC
GATTCGCAGCGCATCGCCTTCTATCGCCTTCTTGACGAGTTCTTCTGAACGCGTTAAGTCGACAATCAAC
CTCTGGATTACAAAATTTGTGAAAGATTGACTGGTATTCTTAACTATGTTGCTCCTTTTACGCTATGTGG
ATACGCTGCTTTAATGCCTTTGTATCATGCTATTGCTTCCCGTATGGCTTTCATTTTCTCCTCCTTGTAT
AAATCCTGGTTGCTGTCTCTTTATGAGGAGTTGTGGCCCGTTGTCAGGCAACGTGGCGTGGTGTGCACTG
TGTTTGCTGACGCAACCCCCACTGGTTGGGGCATTGCCACCACCTGTCAGCTCCTTTCCGGGACTTTCGC
TTTCCCCCTCCCTATTGCCACGGCGGAACTCATCGCCGCCTGCCTTGCCCGCTGCTGGACAGGGGCTCGG
CTGTTGGGCACTGACAATTCCGTGGTGTTGTCGGGGAAATCATCGTCCTTTCCTTGGCTGCTCGCCTGTG
TTGCCACCTGGATTCTGCGCGGGACGTCCTTCTGCTACGTCCCTTCGGCCCTCAATCCAGCGGACCTTCC
TTCCCGCGGCCTGCTGCCGGCTCTGCG
